>Addgene plasmid #126977 | pJUMP27ts-1A(lacZ) | addgene full sequence | sequence record 248061 | Addgene NGS Result
TTAATTAAGGAGTTTTGCAGGTGCCTTGGAACACCTGCTTTTCGCTGAATTCGCGGCCGCTTCTAGAGCG
TCTCTGGAGTGAGACCGGAGTTGACGGCTAGCTCAGTCCTAGGTACAGTGCTAGCGTACTTGTTTAACTT
TAAGAAGGAGATATACAATGGTAGCCGGTGACCCGAAACTGCTGCTGGAAGTTCCGCACGCTATCTCTTC
TTCTCCGGGTAACTCTCTGGCTGTTGTTCTGCAACGTCGTGACTGGGAAAACCCGGGTGTTACCCAGCTG
AACCGTCTGGCTGCTCACCCGCCGTTCGCTTCTTGGCGTAACTCTGAAGAAGCTCGTACCGACCGTCCGT
CCCAGCAGCTGCGTTCTCTGATCCGTCTGCTGACCAAACCGGAACGTAAACTGTCTTGGCTGCTGCCGCC
GCTGTCTAACAACGGTTCGTAACTTCTGACTGAGTTGCACGCTGGTCTCTCGCTAATGTGAGACGTACTA
GTAGCGGCCGCTGCAGGGAGTTGTCTTCGAAGACTTCGCTCTAGTCTTGGACTCCTGTTGATAGATCCAG
TAATGACCTCAGAACTCCATCTGGATTTGTTCAGAACGCTCGGTTGCCGCCGGGCGTTTTTTATTGGTGA
GAATCCAGGGGTCCCCAATAATTACGATTTAAATTTGTGTCTCAAAATCTCTGATGTTACATTGCACAAG
ATAAAAATATATCATCATGAACAATAAAACTGTCTGCTTACATAAACAGTAATACAAGGGGTGTTATGAG
CCATATTCAGCGTGAAACGAGCTGTAGCCGTCCGCGTCTGAACAGCAACATGGATGCGGATCTGTATGGC
TATAAATGGGCGCGTGATAACGTGGGTCAGAGCGGCGCGACCATTTATCGTCTGTATGGCAAACCGGATG
CGCCGGAACTGTTTCTGAAACATGGCAAAGGCAGCGTGGCGAACGATGTGACCGATGAAATGGTGCGTCT
GAACTGGCTGACCGAATTTATGCCGCTGCCGACCATTAAACATTTTATTCGCACCCCGGATGATGCGTGG
CTGCTGACCACCGCGATTCCGGGCAAAACCGCGTTTCAGGTGCTGGAAGAATATCCGGATAGCGGCGAAA
ACATTGTGGATGCGCTGGCCGTGTTTCTGCGTCGTCTGCATAGCATTCCGGTGTGCAACTGCCCGTTTAA
CAGCGATCGTGTGTTTCGTCTGGCCCAGGCGCAGAGCCGTATGAACAACGGCCTGGTGGATGCGAGCGAT
TTTGATGATGAACGTAACGGCTGGCCGGTGGAACAGGTGTGGAAAGAAATGCATAAACTGCTGCCGTTTA
GCCCGGATAGCGTGGTGACCCACGGCGATTTTAGCCTGGATAACCTGATTTTCGATGAAGGCAAACTGAT
TGGCTGCATTGATGTGGGCCGTGTGGGCATTGCGGATCGTTATCAGGATCTGGCCATTCTGTGGAACTGC
CTGGGCGAATTTAGCCCGAGCCTGCAAAAACGTCTGTTTCAGAAATATGGCATTGATAATCCGGATATGA
ACAAACTGCAATTTCATCTGATGCTGGATGAATTTTTCTAATAATTAATTGGACCGCGGTCCGCGCGTTG
TCCTTTTCCGCTGCATAACCCTGCTTCGGGGTCATTATAGCGATTTTTTCGGTATATCCATCCTTTTTCG
CACGATATACAGGATTTTGCCAAAGGGTTCGTGTAGACTTTCCTTGGTGTATCCAACGGCGTCAGCCGGG
CAGGATAGGTGAAGTAGGCCCACCCGCGAGCGGGTGTTCCTTCTTCACTGTCCCTTATTCGCACCTGGCG
GTGCTCAACGGGAATCCTGCTCTGCGAGGCTGGCCGTAGGCCGGCCTCAGATCCTTCCGTATTTAGCCAG
TATGTTCTCTAGTGTGGTTCGTTGTTTTTGCGTGAGCCATGAGAACGAACCATTGAGATCATACTTACTT
TGCATGTCACTCAAAAATTTTGCCTCAAAACTGGTGAGCTGAATTTTTGCAGTTAAAGCATCGTGTAGTG
TTTTTCTTAGTCCGTTATGTAGGTAGGAATCTGATGTAATGGTTGTTGGTATTTTGTCACCATTCATTTT
TATCTGGTTGTTCTCAAGTTCGGTTACGAGATCCATTTGTCTATCTAGTTCAACTTGGAAAATCAACGTA
TCAGTCGGGCGGCCTCGCTTATCAACCACCAATTTCATATTGCTGTAAGTGTTTAAATCTTTACTTATTG
GTTTCAAAACCCATTGGTTAAGCCTTTTAAACTCATGGTAGTTATTTTCAAGCATTAACATGAACTTAAA
TTCATCAAGGCTAATCTCTATATTTGCCTTGTGAGTTTTCTTTTGTGTTAGTTCTTTTAATAACCACTCA
TAAATCCTAATAGAGTATTTGTTTTCAAAAGACTTAACATGTTCCAGATTATATTTTATGAATTTTTTTA
ACTGGAAAAGATAAGGCAATATCTCTTCACTAAAAACTAATTCTAATTTTTCGCTTGAGAACTTGGCATA
GTTTGTCCACTGGAAAATCTCAAAGCCTTTAACCAAAGGATTCCTGATTTCCACAGTTCTCGTCATCAGC
TCTCTGGTTGCTTTAGCTAATACACCATAAGCATTTTCCCTACTGATGTTCATCATCTGAACGTATTGGT
TATAAGTGAACGATACCGTCCGTTCTTTCCTTGTAGGGTTTTCAATCGTGGGGTTGAGTAGTGCCACACA
GCATAAAATTAGCTTGGTTTCATGCTCCGTTAAGTCATAGCGACTAATCGCTAGTTCATTTGCTTTGAAA
ACAACTAATTCAGACATACATCTCAATTGGTCTAGGTGATTTTAATCACTATACCAATTGAGATGGGCTA
GTCAATGATAATTACATGTCCTTTTCCTTTGAGTTGTGGGTATCTGTAAATTCTGCTAGACCTTTGCTGG
AAAACTTGTAAATTCTGCTAGACCCTCTGTAAATTCCGCTAGACCTTTGTGTGTTTTTTTTGTTTATATT
CAAGTGGTTATAATTTATAGAATAAAGAAAGAATAAAAAAAGATAAAAAGAATAGATCCCAGCCCTGTGT
ATAACTCACTACTTTAGTCAGTTCCGCAGTATTACAAAAGGATGTCGCAAACGCTGTTTGCTCCTCTACA
AAACAGACCTTAAAACCCTAAAGGCTTAAGTAGCACCCTCGCAAGCTCGGGCAAATCGCTGAATATTCCT
TTTGTCTCCGACCATCAGGCACCTGAGTCGCTGTCTTTTTCGTGACATTCAGTTCGCTGCGCTCACGGCT
CTGGCAGTGAATGGGGGTAAATGGCACTACAGGCGCGGCGCGCCCAGCTGTCTAGGGCGGCGGATTTGTC
CTACTCAGGAGAGCGTTCACCGACAAACAACAGATAAAACGAAAGGCCCAGTCTTTCGACTGAGCCTTTC
GTTTTATTTGATGCCT
Features (pLannotate 1.2.2; 11 found; start..end, strand, type, name):
     47..68      +  misc_feature   BioBrick prefix: BioBrick prefix for parts that do not start with "ATG"
     91..115     +  promoter       J23119(SpeI) promoter (fragment): bacterial promoter (Registry of Standard Biological Parts BBa J23119) modified to end with an SpeI site
    130..150     +  RBS            RBS: efficient ribosome binding site from bacteriophage T7 gene 10 (Olins and Rangwala, 1989)
    221..421     +  CDS            lacZ (fragment): BGAL_ECOLI - Experimental evidence at protein level: Swiss-Prot protein existence level 1. From Escherichia coli (strain K12).
    486..506     +  misc_feature   BioBrick suffix: universal suffix for all parts
    540..634     +  terminator     lambda t0 terminator: transcription terminator from phage lambda
    766..1578    +  CDS            aphA1: KKA1_ECOLX - Also known as nptI. Protein inferred from homology: Swiss-Prot protein existence level 3. Resistance to kanamycin and structurally-related aminoglycosides, including amikacin. From Escherichia coli.
   1748..1856    +  oriT           oriT: incP origin of transfer
   1867..2817    -  CDS            Rep101(Ts): temperature-sensitive version of the RepA protein needed for replication with the pSC101 origin (Armstrong et al., 1984); rep101 encoding an A56V mutation
   2865..3087    -  rep_origin     pSC101 ori: low-copy replication origin that requires the Rep101 protein
   3354..3440    -  terminator     rrnB T1 terminator: Escherichia coli rrnB; transcription terminator T1 from the E. coli rrnB gene
