[The description below was written by a language model from this plasmid's Addgene catalogue record and pLannotate feature annotations shown in this document.]
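Description:
pJUMP27ts-1A(lacZ) is an empty Level 1 backbone from the Joint Universal Modular Plasmids (JUMP) platform, a set of SEVA-derived vectors for modular assembly and bacterial expression in synthetic biology. The sequenced plasmid is small, at about 3.4 kb. It replicates from the low-copy pSC101 origin, which depends on the plasmid-encoded Rep101 (RepA) protein. Here RepA carries the A56V substitution, which makes replication temperature-sensitive. The plasmid is therefore maintained at a permissive temperature (30 °C is recorded), and thermosensitive replicons of this kind are generally lost from cells at elevated temperature. Selection is by kanamycin through the aphA1 (nptI) aminoglycoside phosphotransferase gene. An IncP oriT is also annotated, which in principle permits conjugative mobilisation when transfer functions are supplied in trans.

No gene of interest is inserted. The cloning position is instead occupied by a lacZ reporter cassette, described as an alternative cloning reporter for this vector family. The annotation shows a fragment of the constitutive J23119 promoter and a T7 gene 10 ribosome binding site driving a short lacZ fragment, presumably an alpha-complementation peptide. This cassette is bracketed by BioBrick prefix and suffix sequences. Replacing it with assembled parts would typically be detected by loss of blue colour in a suitable host, although the record does not detail the screening scheme or the assembly enzyme sites. The lambda t0 and rrnB T1 terminators flank the cargo region and insulate it from transcription elsewhere in the backbone. The vector suits assembling transcription units that need low copy number or a replicon that can be cured.
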