Addgene plasmid #126977: pJUMP27ts-1A(lacZ)
Purpose: (Empty Backbone) Level 1 vector. With lacZ as alternative cloning reporter. Thermosensitive origin pSC101 (low copy number)
Depositing lab: Chris French. Depositing organization: University of Edinburgh. Publication: Joint universal modular plasmids (JUMP): a flexible vector platform for synthetic biology. Valenzuela-Ortega M, French C. Synth Biol (Oxf). 2021 Feb 2;6(1):ysab003. doi: 10.1093/synbio/ysab003. eCollection 2021. PubMed 33623824.
Backbone
  Vector backbone: pJUMP27ts-1A
  Backbone manufacturer: Backbone derived from SEVA.
  Vector type: Bacterial Expression, Synthetic Biology
Growth in bacteria
  Bacterial resistance: Kanamycin, 50 μg/mL
  Growth temperature: 30°C
  Growth strain: JM109
  Copy number: Low Copy
Gene/Insert
  Gene/Insert name: None
  Mutation: RepA A56V thermosensitive mutation
Terms and licenses: Academic/Nonprofit Terms; Industry Terms: Not Available to Industry
Depositor comments: Please visit https://www.biorxiv.org/content/10.1101/799585v1 for bioRxiv preprint.
How to cite: pJUMP27ts-1A(lacZ) was a gift from Chris French (Addgene plasmid # 126977 ; http://n2t.net/addgene:126977 ; RRID:Addgene_126977)
